Addgene plasmid #46318: pIhh-5A9-LUC
Depositing lab: Xiangli Yang. Depositing organization: Vanderbilt University. Publication: Atf4 regulates chondrocyte proliferation and differentiation during endochondral ossification by activating Ihh transcription. Wang W, Lian N, Li L, Moss HE, Wang W, Perrien DS, Elefteriou F, Yang X. Development. 2009 Dec;136(24):4143-53. doi: 10.1242/dev.043281. Epub 2009 Nov 11. PubMed 19906842.
Backbone
  Vector backbone: Luc reporter vector
  Backbone manufacturer: Yang lab
  Vector type: Mammalian Expression
Growth in bacteria
  Bacterial resistance: Ampicillin, 100 μg/mL
  Growth temperature: 37°C
  Growth strain: DH5alpha
  Copy number: Unknown
Gene/Insert
  Gene/Insert name: 5 copies of A9 sequence from Ihh promoter (alt names: indian hedgehog; Ihh)
  Insert size (bp): 135
  Promoter: mouse osteocalcin gene 2 promoter
  Tag / fusion protein: luciferase (C terminal on backbone)
  Cloning method: Restriction Enzyme; 5′ cloning site BamHI (not destroyed); 3′ cloning site SalI (not destroyed)
  Sequencing primers: 5′ ?; 3′ LucNrev
Terms and licenses: Academic/Nonprofit Terms; Industry Terms: Not Available to Industry
Depositor comments: Five copies of the WT A9 (GATCCAAAGGGAATGTTGCC) were inserted upstream of the TATA box (a 16 bp sequence) from the mouse osteocalcin gene 2 promoter (OG2-TATA box), which is followed by the Luc gene.
How to cite: pIhh-5A9-LUC was a gift from Xiangli Yang (Addgene plasmid # 46318 ; http://n2t.net/addgene:46318 ; RRID:Addgene_46318)
