[The description below was written by a language model from this plasmid's Addgene catalogue record.]
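Description:
pIhh-5A9-LUC is a luciferase reporter plasmid for transfection into mammalian cells, built on an in-house Luc reporter backbone. It is propagated in E. coli under ampicillin selection. The record does not state the origin of replication, the copy number or any mammalian selection marker, and no feature table is available to confirm other backbone elements.

The payload is a 135 bp synthetic enhancer made of five tandem copies of the wild-type A9 element, a short sequence taken from the promoter of the Indian hedgehog (Ihh) gene. This multimer was cloned between BamHI and SalI sites, both of which are retained. It sits immediately upstream of a minimal promoter consisting of a 16 bp TATA box region from the mouse osteocalcin gene 2 (OG2) promoter, which is followed by the luciferase coding sequence. A bare TATA box of this kind is expected to give little transcription on its own, so luciferase output depends largely on factors that bind the multimerised A9 sites. Although the catalogue lists luciferase as a C-terminal "tag", it acts here as the reporter gene rather than as a fusion partner, since the insert is a regulatory element and encodes no protein.

The associated publication concerns activation of Ihh transcription by the transcription factor Atf4 during chondrocyte proliferation and differentiation in endochondral ossification. In that context, the construct serves to test whether the A9 element confers responsiveness to Atf4 or other candidate regulators. This would typically be done by co-transfecting the reporter with expression vectors and measuring luciferase activity.
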