>Addgene plasmid #46318 | pIhh-5A9-LUC | addgene partial sequence | sequence record 68029 | LucNRev 5'-CCTTATGCAGTTGCTCTCC-3'
ATGGCGCCGGGCCTTTCTTTATGTTTTTGGCGTCTTCCATTTTACCAACAGTACCGGAATGCCAAGCTAT
CCAGTAGCATTTATATCGGGTACCGCGGCCGCGCGCTCGAGAGCATGTCGACTAGTCCGCGGTACCCTCG
ACGGTATCGATAAGCTTGATATCGAATTCCTGCAGCCCGGGGGATCTGGCCCTGGCAACATTCCCTTTGG
ATCTGGCCCTGGCAACATTCCCTTTGGATCTGGCCCTGGCAACATTCCCTTTGGATCTGGCCCTGGCAAC
ATTCCCTTTGGATCTGGCCCTGGCAACATTCCCTTTGGTTCTAGAGCGGCCGGGGATCCAGACATGATAA
GATACATTGATGAGTTTGGACAAACCACAACTAGAATGCAGTGAAAAAAATGCTTTATTTGTGAAATTTG
TGATGCTATTGCTTTATTTGTAACCATTATAAGCTGCAATAAACAAGTTAACAACAACAATTGCATTCAT
TTTATGTTTCAGGTTCAGGGGGAGGTGTGGGAGGTTTTTTAAAGCAAGTAAAACCTCTACAAATGTGGTA
TGGCTGATTATGATCCTCTAGAGTCGCAGATCCAGACATGATAAGATACATTGATGAGTTTGGACAAACC
ACAACTAGAATGCAGTGAAAAAAATGCTTTATTTGTGAAATTTGTGATGCTATTGCTTTATTTGTAACCA
TTATAAGCTGCAATAAACAAGTTAACAACAACAATTGCATTCATTTTATGTTTCAGGTTCAGGGGGAGGT
GTGGGAGGTTTTTTAAAGCAAGTAAAACCTCTACAAATGTGGTATGGCTGATTATGATCCTCTAGAGTCG
CAGATCCAGACATGATAAGATACATTGATGA
